>Addgene plasmid #72042 | Sema6d.1-AP-His | depositor full sequence | sequence record 131228 | Full Sequence
GTCGAGGTCTCGACGGTATCGATTGACATTGATTATTGACTAGCTAGTTATTAATAGTAATCAATTACGG
GGTCATTAGTTCATAGCCCATATATGGAGTTCCGCGTTACATAACTTACGGTAAATGGCCCGCCTGGCTG
ACCGCCCAACGACCCCCGCCCATTGACGTCAATAATGACGTATGTTCCCATAGTAACGCCAATAGGGACT
TTCCATTGACGTCAATGGGTGGAGTATTTACGGTAAACTGCCCACTTGGCAGTACATCAAGTGTATCATA
TGCCAAGTCCGCCCCCTATTGACGTCAATGACGGTAAATGGCCCGCCTGGCATTATGCCCAGTACATGAC
CTTACGGGACTTTCCTACTTGGCAGTACATCTACGTATTAGTCATCGCTATTACCATGGTGATGCGGTTT
TGGCAGTACACCAATGGGCGTGGATAGCGGTTTGACTCACGGGGATTTCCAAGTCTCCACCCCATTGACG
TCAATGGGAGTTTGTTTTGGCACCAAAATCAACGGGACTTTCCAAAATGTCGTAATAACCCCGCCCCGTT
GACGCAAATGGGCGGTAGGCGTGTACGGTGGGAGGTCTATATAAGCAGAGCTCGTTTAGTGAACCGTCAG
ATCGCCTGGAGACGCCATCCACGCTGTTTTGACCTCCATAGAAGACACCGGGACCGATCCAGCCTCCGCG
GCCGGGAACGGTGCATTGGAACGCGGATTCCCCGTGCCAAGAGTGACGTAAGTACCGCCTATAGACTCTA
TAGGCACACCCCTTTGGCTCTTATGCATGCTATACTGTTTTTGGCTTGGGGCCTATACACCCCCGCTTCC
ATATGCTATAGGTGATGGTATAGCTTAGCCTATAGGTGTGGGTTATTGACCATTATTGACCACTCCCCTA
TTGGTGACGATACTTTCCATTACTAATCCATAACATGGCTCTTTGCCACAACTATCTCTATTGGCTATAT
GCCAATACTCTGTCCTTCAGAGACTGACACGGACTCTGTATTTTTACAGGATGGGGTCCCATTTATTATT
TACAAATTCACATATACAACAACGCCGTCCCCCGTGCCCGCAGTTTTTATTAAACATAGCGTGGGATCTC
CACGCGAATCTCGGGTACGTGTTCCGGACATGGGCTCTTCTCCGGTAGCGGCGGAGCTTCCACATCCGAG
CCCTGGTCCCATGCCTCCAGCGGCTCATGGTCGCTCGGCAGCTCCTTGCTCCTAACAGTGGAGGCCAGAC
TTAGGCACAGCACAATGCCCACCACCACCAGTGTGCCGCACAAGGCCGTGGCGGTAGGGTATGTGTCTGA
AAATGAGCTCGGAGATTGGGCTCGCACCGCTGACGCAGATGGAAGACTTAAGGCAGCGGCAGAAGAAGAT
GCAGGCAGCTGAGTTGTTGTATTCTGATAAGAGTCAGAGGTAACTCCCGTTGCGGTGCTGTTAACGGTGG
AGGGCAGTGTAGTCTGAGCAGTACTCGTTGCTGCCGCGCGCGCCACCAGACATAATAGCTGACAGACTAA
CAGACTGTTCCTTTCCATGGGTCTTTTCTGCAGAAGCTTGAATTCTCGAGGATCCGCGGCCGCGCCACCA
TGGGGTTCCTTCTGCTTTGGTTCTGCGTGCTGTTCCTTCTGGTCTCCAGGTTACGGGCGGTCAGCTTCCC
AGAAGACGATGAGCCCCTCAACACGGTTGACTATCACTATTCAAGGCAATATCCGGTTTTTAGAGGACGC
CCTTCAGGCAACGAATCGCAGCACAGGCTGGACTTTCAGCTGATGTTGAAAATTCGAGACACACTTTATA
TTGCTGGCAGGGATCAAGTCTATACAGTGAACTTAAATGAAATCCCCCAAACAGAGGTGATACCAAGCAA
GAAGCTGACGTGGAGGTCCAGACAGCAGGATCGAGAAAATTGTGCTATGAAAGGCAAGCATAAAGATGAA
TGCCACAACTTCATCAAAGTCTTTGTCCCAAGAAATGATGAGATGGTTTTTGTCTGTGGTACCAATGCTT
TCAACCCGATGTGCAGATACTATAGGTTGAGAACGTTAGAGTATGATGGGGAAGAAATTAGTGGCCTGGC
ACGATGCCCGTTTGATGCCCGACAAACCAATGTCGCCCTCTTTGCTGATGGAAAACTCTATTCTGCCACA
GTGGCTGATTTCCTGGCCAGTGATGCTGTCATTTACAGAAGCATGGGAGATGGATCTGCCCTTCGCACAA
TAAAATACGATTCCAAGTGGATCAAAGAACCACACTTCCTTCATGCCATAGAATATGGAAACTATGTCTA
TTTCTTCTTCAGAGAAATCGCCGTGGAACATAATAACTTAGGCAAGGCTGTGTATTCCCGCGTGGCTCGC
ATTTGTAAAAACGACATGGGTGGCTCACAGCGGGTCCTGGAGAAACACTGGACTTCCTTCCTTAAGGCTC
GGCTGAACTGCTCCGTTCCTGGAGATTCCTTTTTCTACTTCGACGTCCTGCAGTCTATAACAGACATAAT
CCAAATCAATGGCATCCCCACTGTGGTTGGGGTCTTCACCACACAGCTCAACAGCATTCCTGGTTCTGCA
GTCTGTGCCTTTAGCATGGACGACATTGAGAAAGTGTTCAAAGGGCGGTTCAAAGAGCAGAAAACCCCAG
ACTCTGTTTGGACAGCAGTTCCCGAAGACAAAGTACCAAAACCAAGGCCTGGCTGTTGTGCCAAACACGG
CCTCGCAGAAGCTTACAAGACCTCCATCGACTTTCCAGATGACACCCTGGCTTTCATCAAGTCCCACCCG
CTGATGGACTCTGCCGTCCCACCCATTGCCGATGAGCCCTGGTTCACAAAGACACGGGTCAGGTACAGGT
TGACAGCCATCGAAGTGGACCGTTCAGCAGGGCCATACCAAAACTACACAGTCATCTTTGTTGGCTCTGA
AGCTGGCGTGGTACTTAAAGTTTTGGCAAAGACCAGTCCTTTCTCTCTGAATGACAGTGTATTACTCGAA
GAGATTGAAGCTTATAACCCAGCCAAGTGCAGCGCCGAGAGTGAGGAGGACAGAAAGGTGGTCTCATTAC
AGCTGGACAAGGATCACCATGCTTTATACGTGGCCTTCTCTAGCTGCGTGGTCCGCATCCCCCTCAGCCG
CTGTGAGCGCTACGGATCGTGTAAAAAGTCTTGCATTGCATCACGTGACCCGTACTGTGGTTGGTTAAGC
CAGGGAGTTTGTGAGAGAGTGACCCTAGGGATGCTGCTGTTAACCGAAGACTTCTTTGCTTTCCATAACC
ACAGCCCTGGAGGATATGAGCAGGACACGGAGTACGGCAACACAGCCCACCTAGGGGACTGCCACGGTGT
ACGGTGGGAAGTCCAGTCTGGAGAATCCAATCAGATGGTCACTAGTGGATCTTCCGGAATCATCCCAGTT
GAGGAGGAGAACCCGGACTTCTGGAACCGCGAGGCAGCCGAGGCCCTGGGTGCCGCCAAGAAGCTGCAGC
CTGCACAGACAGCCGCCAAGAACCTCATCATCTTCCTGGGCGATGGGATGGGGGTGTCTACGGTGACAGC
TGCCAGGATCCTAAAAGGGCAGAAGAAGGACAAACTGGGGCCTGAGATACCCCTGGCCATGGACCGCTTC
CCATATGTGGCTCTGTCCAAGACATACAATGTAGACAAACATGTGCCAGACAGTGGAGCCACAGCCACGG
CCTACCTGTGCGGGGTCAAGGGCAACTTCCAGACCATTGGCTTGAGTGCAGCCGCCCGCTTTAACCAGTG
CAACACGACACGCGGCAACGAGGTCATCTCCGTGATGAATCGGGCCAAGAAAGCAGGGAAGTCAGTGGGA
GTGGTAACCACCACACGAGTGCAGCACGCCTCGCCAGCCGGCACCTACGCCCACACGGTGAACCGCAACT
GGTACTCGGACGCCGACGTGCCTGCCTCGGCCCGCCAGGAGGGGTGCCAGGACATCGCTACGCAGCTCAT
CTCCAACATGGACATTGACGTGATCCTAGGTGGAGGCCGAAAGTACATGTTTCGCATGGGAACCCCAGAC
CCTGAGTACCCAGATGACTACAGCCAAGGTGGGACCAGGCTGGACGGGAAGAATCTGGTGCAGGAATGGC
TGGCGAAGCGCCAGGGTGCCCGGTATGTGTGGAACCGCACTGAGCTCATGCAGGCTTCCCTGGACCCGTC
TGTGACCCATCTCATGGGTCTCTTTGAGCCTGGAGACATGAAATACGAGATCCACCGAGACTCCACACTG
GACCCCTCCCTGATGGAGATGACAGAGGCTGCCCTGCGCCTGCTGAGCAGGAACCCCCGCGGCTTCTTCC
TCTTCGTGGAGGGTGGTCGCATCGACCATGGTCATCATGAAAGCAGGGCTTACCGGGCACTGACTGAGAC
GATCATGTTCGACGACGCCATTGAGAGGGCGGGCCAGCTCACCAGCGAGGAGGACACGCTGAGCCTCGTC
ACTGCCGACCACTCCCACGTCTTCTCCTTCGGAGGCTACCCCCTGCGAGGGAGCTCCATCTTCGGGCTGG
CCCCTGGCAAGGCCCGGGACAGGAAGGCCTACACGGTCCTCCTATACGGAAACGGTCCAGGCTATGTGCT
CAAGGACGGCGCCCGGCCGGATGTTACCGAGAGCGAGAGCGGGAGCCCCGAGTATCGGCAGCAGTCAGCA
GTGCCCCTGGACGAAGAGACCCACGCAGGCGAGGACGTGGCGGTGTTCGCGCGCGGCCCGCAGGCGCACC
TGGTTCACGGCGTGCAGGAGCAGACCTTCATAGCGCACGTCATGGCCTTCGCCGCCTGCCTGGAGCCCTA
CACCGCCTGCGACCTGGCGCCCCCCGCCGGCACCACCGACGCCGCGCACCCGGGTCATCATCACCATCAC
CATTAATCTAGAGATCTTATTAAAGCAGAACTTGTTTATTGCAGCTTATAATGGTTACAAATAAAGCAAT
AGCATCACAAATTTCACAAATAAAGCATTTTTTTCACTGCATTCTAGTTGTGGTTTGTCCAAACTCATCA
ATGTATCTTATCATGTCTGGTCGACTCTAGCTAGACTCTTCCGCTTCCTCGCTCACTGACTCGCTGCGCT
CGGTCGTTCGGCTGCGGCGAGCGGTATCAGCTCACTCAAAGGCGGTAATACGGTTATCCACAGAATCAGG
GGATAACGCAGGAAAGAACATGTGAGCAAAAGGCCAGCAAAAGGCCAGGAACCGTAAAAAGGCCGCGTTG
CTGGCGTTTTTCCATAGGCTCCGCCCCCCTGACGAGCATCACAAAAATCGACGCTCAAGTCAGAGGTGGC
GAAACCCGACAGGACTATAAAGATACCAGGCGTTTCCCCCTGGAAGCTCCCTCGTGCGCTCTCCTGTTCC
GACCCTGCCGCTTACCGGATACCTGTCCGCCTTTCTCCCTTCGGGAAGCGTGGCGCTTTCTCATAGCTCA
CGCTGTAGGTATCTCAGTTCGGTGTAGGTCGTTCGCTCCAAGCTGGGCTGTGTGCACGAACCCCCCGTTC
AGCCCGACCGCTGCGCCTTATCCGGTAACTATCGTCTTGAGTCCAACCCGGTAAGACACGACTTATCGCC
ACTGGCAGCAGCCACTGGTAACAGGATTAGCAGAGCGAGGTATGTAGGCGGTGCTACAGAGTTCTTGAAG
TGGTGGCCTAACTACGGCTACACTAGAAGAACAGTATTTGGTATCTGCGCTCTGCTGAAGCCAGTTACCT
TCGGAAAAAGAGTTGGTAGCTCTTGATCCGGCAAACAAACCACCGCTGGTAGCGGTGGTTTTTTTGTTTG
CAAGCAGCAGATTACGCGCAGAAAAAAAGGATCTCAAGAAGATCCTTTGATCTTTTCTACGGGGTCTGAC
GCTCAGTGGAACGAAAACTCACGTTAAGGGATTTTGGTCATGAGATTATCAAAAAGGATCTTCACCTAGA
TCCTTTTAAATTAAAAATGAAGTTTTAAATCAATCTAAAGTATATATGAGTAAACTTGGTCTGACAGTTA
CCAATGCTTAATCAGTGAGGCACCTATCTCAGCGATCTGTCTATTTCGTTCATCCATAGTTGCCTGACTC
CCCGTCGTGTAGATAACTACGATACGGGAGGGCTTACCATCTGGCCCCAGTGCTGCAATGATACCGCGAG
ACCCACGCTCACCGGCTCCAGATTTATCAGCAATAAACCAGCCAGCCGGAAGGGCCGAGCGCAGAAGTGG
TCCTGCAACTTTATCCGCCTCCATCCAGTCTATTAATTGTTGCCGGGAAGCTAGAGTAAGTAGTTCGCCA
GTTAATAGTTTGCGCAACGTTGTTGCCATTGCTACAGGCATCGTGGTGTCACGCTCGTCGTTTGGTATGG
CTTCATTCAGCTCCGGTTCCCAACGATCAAGGCGAGTTACATGATCCCCCATGTTGTGCAAAAAAGCGGT
TAGCTCCTTCGGTCCTCCGATCGTTGTCAGAAGTAAGTTGGCCGCAGTGTTATCACTCATGGTTATGGCA
GCACTGCATAATTCTCTTACTGTCATGCCATCCGTAAGATGCTTTTCTGTGACTGGTGAGTACTCAACCA
AGTCATTCTGAGAATAGTGTATGCGGCGACCGAGTTGCTCTTGCCCGGCGTCAATACGGGATAATACCGC
GCCACATAGCAGAACTTTAAAAGTGCTCATCATTGGAAAACGTTCTTCGGGGCGAAAACTCTCAAGGATC
TTACCGCTGTTGAGATCCAGTTCGATGTAACCCACTCGTGCACCCAACTGATCTTCAGCATCTTTTACTT
TCACCAGCGTTTCTGGGTGAGCAAAAACAGGAAGGCAAAATGCCGCAAAAAAGGGAATAAGGGCGACACG
GAAATGTTGAATACTCATACTCTTCCTTTTTCAATATTATTGAAGCATTTATCAGGGTTATTGTCTCATG
AGCGGATACATATTTGAATGTATTTAGAAAAATAAACAAATAGGGGTTCCGCGCACATTTCCCCGAAAAG
TGCCACCTGACGTCTAAGAAACCATTATTATCATGACATTAACCTATAAAAATAGGCGTATCACGAGGCC
CTTTCGTCTCGCGCGTTTCGGTGATGACGGTGAAAACCTCTGACACATGCAGCTCCCGGAGGAATGTGTG
TCAGTTAGGGTGTGGAAAGTCCCCAGGCTCCCCAGGCAGGCAGAAGTATGCAAAGCATGCATCTCAATTA
GTCAGCAACCAGGTGTGGAAAGTCCCCAGGCTCCCCAGCAGGCAGAAGTATGCAAAGCATGCATCTCAAT
TAGTCAGCAACCATAGTCCCGCCCCTAACTCCGCCCATCCCGCCCCTAACTCCGCCCAGTTCCGCCCATT
CTCCGCCCCATGGCTGACTAATTTTTTTTATTTATGCAGAGGCCGAGGCCGCCTCTGCCTCTGAGCTATT
CCAGAAGTAGTGAGGAGGCTTTTTTGGAGGCCTAGGCTTTTGCAAAAAGCTCCCGGGAGCTTGTATATCC
ATTTTCGTCCCGGAGACGGTCACAGCTTGTCTGTAAGCGGATGCCGGGAGCAGACAAGCCCGTCAGGGCG
CGTCAGCGGGTGTTGGCGGGTGTCGGGGCTGGCTTAACTATGCGGCATCAGAGCAGATTGTACTGAGAGT
GCACCATATGCGGTGTGAAATACCGCACAGATGCGTAAGGAGAAAATACCGCATCAGGAAATTGTAAGCG
TTAATATTTTGTTAAAATTCGCGTTAAATTTTTGTTAAATCAGCTCATTTTTTAACCAATAGGCCGAAAT
CGGCAAAATCCCTTATAAATCAAAAGAATAGACCGAGATAGGGT
[37 nt withheld, positions 7815-7851]
AAAGAACGTGGACTCCAACGTCAAAGG
[49 nt withheld, positions 7879-7927]
T
[91 nt withheld, positions 7929-8019]
G
[124 nt withheld, positions 8021-8144]
CCATTCGCCATTCAGGCTGCGCAACTGTTGGGAAGGGCGATCGGTGCGGGCCTCTTCGCTATTACGCCAG
CTGGCGAAAGGGGGATGTGCTGCAAGGCGATTAAGTTGGGTAACGCCAGGGTTTTCCCAGTCACGACGTT
GTAAAACGACGGCCAGTGAATT
Features (pLannotate 1.2.2; 14 found; start..end, strand, type, name):
     25..408     +  enhancer       CMV enhancer: human cytomegalovirus immediate early enhancer
    410..609     +  promoter       CMV promoter: human cytomegalovirus (CMV) immediate early promoter
    748..1573    +  intron         CMV intron A: human cytomegalovirus intron A (Chapman et al., 1991)
   1610..3400    +  CDS            Sema6d (fragment): SEM6D_MOUSE - Also known as Kiaa1479. Experimental evidence at protein level: Swiss-Prot protein existence level 1. Shows growth cone collapsing activity on dorsal root ganglion (DRG) neurons in vitro. May be a stop signal for the DRG neurons in their target areas, and possibly also for other neurons. May also be involved in the maintenance and remodeling of neuronal connections (By similarity). From Mus musculus (Mouse).
   3419..4870    +  CDS            SEAP: secreted alkaline phosphatase from human placenta The natural enzyme has a C-terminal transmembrane sequence that is replaced by a GPI anchor.
   4929..5050    +  polyA_signal   SV40 poly(A) signal: SV40 polyadenylation signal
   5259..5847    -  rep_origin     ori: high-copy-number ColE1/pMB1/pBR322/pUC origin of replication
   6018..6878    -  CDS            AmpR: β-lactamase; bla; confers resistance to ampicillin, carbenicillin, and related antibiotics
   6879..6983    -  promoter       AmpR promoter: bla
   7078..7113    +  CDS            rop (fragment): Rop protein, which maintains plasmids at low copy number; rop
   7136..7466    +  promoter       SV40 promoter: SV40 enhancer and early promoter
   7589..7688    +  misc_feature   bom (fragment): basis of mobility region from pBR322
   7716..8144    -  rep_origin     f1 ori (sequence partly withheld): f1 bacteriophage origin of replication; arrow indicates direction of (+) strand synthesis
   8148..8305    -  CDS            lacZα (fragment): LacZα fragment of β-galactosidase; lacZ fragment
