[The description below was written by a language model from this plasmid's Addgene catalogue record and pLannotate feature annotations shown in this document.]
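Description:
Sema6d.1-AP-His is a mammalian expression plasmid of about 8.3 kb built on the pCMVi-SV40ori backbone, designed to produce a soluble, tagged form of the mouse semaphorin Sema6D (isoform 1). It is propagated in E. coli as a high-copy plasmid through a ColE1/pUC-type origin and selected with ampicillin via the β-lactamase gene. The backbone also carries an f1 phage origin and short remnants of rop, bom and lacZα that appear to be leftovers from parental vectors rather than functional parts. An SV40 enhancer/early promoter region is annotated; it contains the SV40 origin referred to in the backbone name, which would allow episomal amplification in cells expressing large T antigen.

The expression cassette is driven by the human CMV immediate-early enhancer and promoter followed by CMV intron A, an arrangement commonly used to boost transcript processing and expression levels. Downstream, a 1,791 bp fragment encoding the extracellular region of Sema6D is cloned between NotI and SpeI sites, both retained. It is joined at its C terminus to human placental alkaline phosphatase and a 6X histidine tag supplied by the backbone, and the unit ends at an SV40 polyadenylation signal. The His tag is stated in the catalogue entry but is not separately annotated in the feature table. Because the transmembrane and cytoplasmic portions are omitted, the fusion is expected to be secreted. The alkaline phosphatase moiety provides an enzymatic readout for detecting binding and the His tag a handle for capture or purification. The associated work used such ectodomain fusions in an extracellular biochemical screen for receptor–ligand interactions among neuronal cell-surface proteins in the retina.
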