Addgene plasmid #72042: Sema6d.1-AP-His
Purpose: Expresses the extracellular region of the Sema6D, isoform 1 protein, C-terminally fused to alkaline phosphatase + 6X histidine tag.
Depositing lab: Woj Wojtowicz. Depositing organization: University of California, Berkeley. Publication: An extracellular biochemical screen reveals that FLRTs and Unc5s mediate neuronal subtype recognition in the retina. Visser JJ, Cheng Y, Perry SC, Chastain AB, Parsa B, Masri SS, Ray TA, Kay JN, Wojtowicz WM. Elife. 2015 Dec 3;4. pii: e08149. doi: 10.7554/eLife.08149. PubMed 26633812.
Backbone
  Vector backbone: pCMVi-SV40ori
  Vector type: Mammalian Expression
Growth in bacteria
  Bacterial resistance: Ampicillin, 100 μg/mL
  Growth temperature: 37°C
  Growth strain: DH5alpha
  Copy number: High Copy
Gene/Insert
  Gene/Insert name: Sema6d.1 (alt names: Semaphorin 6D, isoform 1; NCBI gene ID 214968; Reference sequence NM_172537.4)
  Species: M. musculus (mouse)
  Insert size (bp): 1791
  Entrez Gene: Sema6d (a.k.a. 1110067B02Rik, AA409156, D330011G23, mKIAA1479)
  Promoter: CMV
  Tag / fusion protein: AP-His (C terminal on backbone)
  Cloning method: Restriction Enzyme; 5′ cloning site NotI (not destroyed); 3′ cloning site SpeI (not destroyed)
  Sequencing primers: 5′ GTCAGAGGTAACTCCCGTTGC; 3′ GAGGTTCTTGGCGGCTGTC
Terms and licenses: Academic/Nonprofit Terms; Industry Terms: Not Available to Industry
How to cite: Sema6d.1-AP-His was a gift from Woj Wojtowicz (Addgene plasmid # 72042 ; http://n2t.net/addgene:72042 ; RRID:Addgene_72042)
