>Addgene plasmid #72042 | Sema6d.1-AP-His | addgene partial sequence | sequence record 137483 | pMRB101-F 5'-aagatgcaggcagctgagtt-3'
GGAGGGCAGTGTAGTCTGAGCAGTACTCGTTGCTGCCGCGCGCGCCACCAGACATAATAGCTGACAGACT
AACAGACTGTTCCTTTCCATGGGTCTTTTCTGCAGAAGCTTGAATTCTCGAGGATCCGCGGCCGCGCCAC
CATGGGGTTCCTTCTGCTTTGGTTCTGCGTGCTGTTCCTTCTGGTCTCCAGGTTACGGGCGGTCAGCTTC
CCAGAAGACGATGAGCCCCTCAACACGGTTGACTATCACTATTCAAGGCAATATCCGGTTTTTAGAGGAC
GCCCTTCAGGCAACGAATCGCAGCACAGGCTGGACTTTCAGCTGATGTTGAAAATTCGAGACACACTTTA
TATTGCTGGCAGGGATCAAGTCTATACAGTGAACTTAAATGAAATCCCCCAAACAGAGGTGATACCAAGC
AAGAAGCTGACGTGGAGGTCCAGACAGCAGGATCGAGAAAATTGTGCTATGAAAGGCAAGCATAAAGATG
AATGCCACAACTTCATCAAAGTCTTTGTCCCAAGAAATGATGAGATGGTTTTTGTCTGTGGTACCAATGC
TTTCAACCCGATGTGCAGATACTATAGGTTGAGAACGTTAGAGTATGATGGGGAAGAAATTAGTGGCCTG
GCACGATGCCCGTTTGATGCCCGACAAACCAATGTCGCCCTCTTTGCTGATGGAAAACTCTATTCTGCCA
CAGTGGCTGATTTCCTGGCCAGTGATGCTGTCATTTACAGAAGCATGGGAGATGGATCTGCCCTTC
