>Addgene plasmid #72042 | Sema6d.1-AP-His | addgene partial sequence | sequence record 137486 | SV40pA-R 5'-GAAATTTGTGATGCTATTGC-3'
ATAAGATCTCTAGATTAATGGTGATGGTGATGATGACCCGGGTGCGCGGCGTCGGTGGTGCCGGCGGGGG
GCGCCAGGTCGCAGGCGGTGTAGGGCTCCAGGCAGGCGGCGAAGGCCATGACGTGCGCTATGAAGGTCTG
CTCCTGCACGCCGTGAACCAGGTGCGCCTGCGGGCCGCGCGCGAACACCGCCACGTCCTCGCCTGCGTGG
GTCTCTTCGTCCAGGGGCACTGCTGACTGCTGCCGATACTCGGGGCTCCCGCTCTCGCTCTCGGTAACAT
CCGGCCGGGCGCCGTCCTTGAGCACATAGCCTGGACCGTTTCCGTATAGGAGGACCGTGTAGGCCTTCCT
GTCCCGGGCCTTGCCAGGGGCCAGCCCGAAGATGGAGCTCCCTCGCAGGGGGTAGCCTCCGAAGGAGAAG
ACGTGGGAGTGGTCGGCAGTGACGAGGCTCAGCGTGTCCTCCTCGCTGGTGAGCTGGCCCGCCCTCTCAA
TGGCGTCGTCGAACATGATCGTCTCAGTCAGTGCCCGGTAAGCCCTGCTTTCATGATGACCATGGTCGAT
GCGACCACCCTCCACGAAGAGGAAGAAGCCGCGGGGGTTCCTGCTCAGCAGGCGCAGGGCAGCCTCTGTC
ATCTCCATCAGGGAGGGGTCCAGTGTGGAGTCTCGGTGGATCTCGTATTTCATGTCTCCAGGCTCAAAGA
GA
